>Addgene plasmid #89170 | pT7-NSP3SA11 | addgene full sequence | sequence record 176571 | Addgene NGS Result
GGTTTGCGTATTGGGCGCTCTTCCGCTTCCTCGCTCACTGACTCGCTGCGCTCGGTCGTTCGGCTGCGGC
GAGCGGTATCAGCTCACTCAAAGGCGGTAATACGGTTATCCACAGAATCAGGGGATAACGCAGGAAAGAA
CATGTGAGCAAAAGGCCAGCAAAAGGCCAGGAACCGTAAAAAGGCCGCGTTGCTGGCGTTTTTCCATAGG
CTCCGCCCCCCTGACGAGCATCACAAAAATCGACGCTCAAGTCAGAGGTGGCGAAACCCGACAGGACTAT
AAAGATACCAGGCGTTTCCCCCTGGAAGCTCCCTCGTGCGCTCTCCTGTTCCGACCCTGCCGCTTACCGG
ATACCTGTCCGCCTTTCTCCCTTCGGGAAGCGTGGCGCTTTCTCATAGCTCACGCTGTAGGTATCTCAGT
TCGGTGTAGGTCGTTCGCTCCAAGCTGGGCTGTGTGCACGAACCCCCCGTTCAGCCCGACCGCTGCGCCT
TATCCGGTAACTATCGTCTTGAGTCCAACCCGGTAAGACACGACTTATCGCCACTGGCAGCAGCCACTGG
TAACAGGATTAGCAGAGCGAGGTATGTAGGCGGTGCTACAGAGTTCTTGAAGTGGTGGCCTAACTACGGC
TACACTAGAAGAACAGTATTTGGTATCTGCGCTCTGCTGAAGCCAGTTACCTTCGGAAAAAGAGTTGGTA
GCTCTTGATCCGGCAAACAAACCACCGCTGGTAGCGGTGGTTTTTTTGTTTGCAAGCAGCAGATTACGCG
CAGAAAAAAAGGATCTCAAGAAGATCCTTTGATCTTTTCTACGGGGTCTGACGCTCAGTGGAACGAAAAC
TCACGTTAAGGGATTTTGGTCATGAGATTATCAAAAAGGATCTTCACCTAGATCCTTTTAAATTAAAAAT
GAAGTTTTAAATCAATCTAAAGTATATATGAGTAAACTTGGTCTGACAGTTACCAATGCTTAATCAGTGA
GGCACCTATCTCAGCGATCTGTCTATTTCGTTCATCCATAGTTGCCTGACTCCCCGTCGTGTAGATAACT
ACGATACGGGAGGGCTTACCATCTGGCCCCAGTGCTGCAATGATACCGCGAGACCCACGCTCACCGGCTC
CAGATTTATCAGCAATAAACCAGCCAGCCGGAAGGGCCGAGCGCAGAAGTGGTCCTGCAACTTTATCCGC
CTCCATCCAGTCTATTAATTGTTGCCGGGAAGCTAGAGTAAGTAGTTCGCCAGTTAATAGTTTGCGCAAC
GTTGTTGCCATTGCTACAGGCATCGTGGTGTCACGCTCGTCGTTTGGTATGGCTTCATTCAGCTCCGGTT
CCCAACGATCAAGGCGAGTTACATGATCCCCCATGTTGTGCAAAAAAGCGGTTAGCTCCTTCGGTCCTCC
GATCGTTGTCAGAAGTAAGTTGGCCGCAGTGTTATCACTCATGGTTATGGCAGCACTGCATAATTCTCTT
ACTGTCATGCCATCCGTAAGATGCTTTTCTGTGACTGGTGAGTACTCAACCAAGTCATTCTGAGAATAGT
GTATGCGGCGACCGAGTTGCTCTTGCCCGGCGTCAATACGGGATAATACCGCGCCACATAGCAGAACTTT
AAAAGTGCTCATCATTGGAAAACGTTCTTCGGGGCGAAAACTCTCAAGGATCTTACCGCTGTTGAGATCC
AGTTCGATGTAACCCACTCGTGCACCCAACTGATCTTCAGCATCTTTTACTTTCACCAGCGTTTCTGGGT
GAGCAAAAACAGGAAGGCAAAATGCCGCAAAAAAGGGAATAAGGGCGACACGGAAATGTTGAATACTCAT
ACTCTTCCTTTTTCAATATTATTGAAGCATTTATCAGGGTTATTGTCTCATGAGCGGATACATATTTGAA
TGTATTTAGAAAAATAAACAAATAGGGGTTCCGCGCACATTTCCCCGAAAAGTGCCACCTGACGTCTAAG
AAACCATTATTATCATGACATTAACCTATAAAAATAGGCGTATCACGAGGCCCTTTCGTCTCGCGCGTTT
CGGTGATGACGGTGAAAACCTCTGACACATGCAGCTCCCGGAGACGGTCACAGCTTGTCTGTAAGCGGAT
GCCGGGAGCAGACAAGCCCGTCAGGGCGCGTCAGCGGGTGTTGGCGGGTGTCGGGGCTGGCTTAACTATG
CGGCATCAGAGCAGATTGTACTGAGAGTGCACCATTCGACGCTCTCCCTTATGCGACTCCTGCATTAAGA
AGCAGCCCAGTAGTAGGTTGAGGCCGTTGAGCACCGCCGCCGCAAGGAATGGTGCAAGGAGATGGCGCCC
AACAGTCCCCCGGCCACGGGGCCTGCCACCATACCCACGCCGAAACAAGCGCTCATGAGCCCGAAGTGGC
GAGCCCGATCTTCCCCATCGGTGATGTCGGCGATATAGGCGCCAGCAACCGCACCTGTGGCGCCGGTGAT
GCCGGCCACGATGCGTCCGGCGTAGAGGATCTGGCTAGCGATGACCCTGCTGATTGGTTCGCTGACCATT
TCCGGGTGCGGGACGGCGTTACCAGAAACTCAGAAGGTTCGTCCAACCAAACCGACTCTGACGGCAGTTT
ACGAGAGAGATGATAGGGTCTGCTTCAGTAAGCCAGATGCTACACAATTAGGCTTGTACATATTGTCGTT
AGAACGCGGCTACAATTAATACATAACCTTATGTATCATACACATACGATTTAGGTGACACTATAGAATA
CAAGCTTGCATGCCTGCAGGTCGACTCTAGAGGATCTCGATCCGGATATAGTTCCTCCTTTCAGCAAAAA
ACCCCTCAAGACCCGTTTAGAGGCCCCAAGGGGTTATGCTAGTTATTGCTCAGCGGTGGCAGCAGCCAAC
TCAGCTTCCTTTCGGGCTTTGTTAGCAGCCGGATCCTTTTTTTTGAGCTCTCCCTTAGCCATCCGAGTGG
ACGACGTCCTCCTTCGGATGCCCAGGTCGGACCGCGAGGAGGTGGAGATGCCATGCCGACCCGGCCACAT
AACGCCCCTATAGCCATTTAGGTTTTTGACAGTGTTAGCTTTTAACTATTGTGCTCATAGAGGGTTATGC
ATAGATGACAACATACTAACACTGTATTTGATTGTTCAACATGTATCAAAATGGTTATTCGCAACCAAAT
GAATATTGATAATTACATCTCTGTATTAATCCTTTGAACATAAGGAATAATTTGTCATAATCAGATATCA
AATTACGTATTACTGATTCTAAGTCATCAAAAGCGTGCAATGGATTTATCGCATCAATTGAGTTAATTTG
CTGTTCAATGTCTGCCTTTATTTCAGGGTCTAATTCCATTGATCTTAAATACCATTCAATCGAAGAAGTA
AGGGATCCAATTTTATTTTGCAAATCACGTTCTAGTTTATTATTGTACACTTGAAGCTCAGCTATATGTG
CTTGCTGTTGAGAGATGACATTTTGAAGAGAATGCATATTTTCATTCATTTTTCTTGCTTTCAACACCCA
ATTATTATATTTTTCATTTACCCTGGATTTCAATGATTCAAACCTTTGCTCCAATTGCTCATAGCGCGAT
TTCCAGTCAATGGTATCCACTTCCATTTTTTCATCCACAAATGAATCATCCACTTCAACTTCACCACGTT
CCAATTTATCACGCATCAATTTTGTGCATTTAATAATAGATGATGATTTTCCAGGTATTCTTTTTACACT
GAAGCATGCGTTTAAAACTCTCATTTTTTGATCAATTCCTTTTGATGATAACATCATTCTTAGTTTGTTT
ACATCCTCATCTAATTTAGCTGCTCTAGAAGTATCAGCAAGCCAGTTTCTATTTCTTATAGCAGATCCAA
ATTTATTATTCAAAGCTTGATCAATAGTTATTGCTTTACCAATCAGATTATTTTTAACACCAGAATCGTC
CATCACAAAATCAAATTTATTCTTTACTCTAGAATATATATCCTGATAATCATATTCTATTCCCATATTC
TCAAGAGCTGAGGTTGCAGCTACAACTGCAGCTTCAAAAGAAGAGTTAATAATTGAGACGGCCATCTGTT
GCGTAGACTCCATCTTGAGCATCAACCACTGAAAAGCATTAAATGCCTATAGTGAGTCGTATTAACCCGG
GATCGATATCCCCCTGCATTAATGAATCGGCCAACGCGCGGGGAGAGGC
Features (pLannotate 1.2.2; 14 found; start..end, strand, type, name):
    201..789     -  rep_origin     ori: high-copy-number ColE1/pMB1/pBR322/pUC origin of replication
    960..1820    -  CDS            AmpR: β-lactamase; bla; confers resistance to ampicillin, carbenicillin, and related antibiotics
   1821..1925    -  promoter       AmpR promoter: bla
   2020..2055    +  CDS            rop (fragment): Rop protein, which maintains plasmids at low copy number; rop
   2157..2205    +  misc_feature   bom (fragment): basis of mobility region from pBR322
   2206..2481    -  CDS            TcR (fragment): tetracycline efflux protein; tet; confers resistance to tetracycline
   2709..2727    +  promoter       SP6 promoter: promoter for bacteriophage SP6 RNA polymerase
   2732..2766    -  misc_feature   MCS (fragment): pUC18/19 multiple cloning site
   2795..2842    -  terminator     T7 terminator: transcription terminator for bacteriophage T7 RNA polymerase
   2850..2899    -  CDS            SET1 (fragment): solubility-enhancement tag derived from T7 phage gene 10B
   2912..3003    -  ncRNA          HDV ribozyme: Accession: RF00094 - Hepatitis delta virus ribozyme
   3138..4082    -  CDS            NSP3_ROTS4: Experimental evidence at protein level: Swiss-Prot protein existence level 1. Plays an important role in stimulating the translation of viral mRNAs. These mRNAs are capped but not polyadenylated, instead terminating in a conserved sequence 'GACC' at the 3' that is recognized by NSP3, which competes with host PABPC1 for EIF4G1 binding. The interaction between NSP3 and host EIF4G1 stabilizes the EIF4E-EIF4G1 interaction, thereby facilitating the initiation of capped mRNA translation. From Rotavirus A (strain RVA/SA11-4F/G3P6[1]) (RV-A) (Simian Agent 11 (strain 4F)).
   4106..4124    -  promoter       T7 promoter: promoter for bacteriophage T7 RNA polymerase
   4144..18      -  CDS            lacI (fragment) (across the origin): lac repressor; lacI; The lac repressor binds to the lac operator to inhibit transcription in E. coli. This inhibition can be relieved by adding lactose or isopropyl-β-D-thiogalactopyranoside (IPTG).
