[The description below was written by a language model from this plasmid's Addgene catalogue record and pLannotate feature annotations shown in this document.]
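Description:
pT7-NSP3SA11 is a 4,179 bp plasmid built on the p3E5 backbone. It carries a cDNA copy of the NSP3 gene segment of simian rotavirus SA11 and is one component of an entirely plasmid-based rotavirus reverse genetics system. It is propagated in E. coli as a high-copy plasmid through a ColE1/pUC-type origin and is selected with ampicillin via the β-lactamase gene and its bla promoter. The annotation also detects short fragments of rop, bom, the tetracycline resistance gene, lacI, a pUC-type multiple cloning site and an SP6 promoter. These appear to be non-functional remnants of the backbone's pBR322-type ancestry rather than working elements.

The payload is a single transcription unit on the minus strand: a bacteriophage T7 promoter, the viral insert (catalogued as 1,059 bp) containing the NSP3 open reading frame, a hepatitis delta virus ribozyme, and a T7 terminator. A small fragment annotated as a T7 gene 10-derived tag lies between the ribozyme and the terminator and is probably just terminator-flanking sequence. Although the plasmid is catalogued as a mammalian expression vector, it has no mammalian promoter, so transcription depends on T7 RNA polymerase being supplied in the transfected cells. Self-cleavage by the ribozyme trims the transcript to give a defined 3' end, which is generally how such designs reproduce an authentic viral terminus. NSP3 itself binds the conserved 3' end of the non-polyadenylated viral mRNAs and engages eIF4G in place of poly(A)-binding protein to promote viral translation. The plasmid is typically co-transfected with equivalent constructs for the other genome segments to rescue recombinant rotavirus, and it can serve as a template for engineering the NSP3 segment.
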