Addgene plasmid #89170: pT7-NSP3SA11
Purpose: Express Rotavirus SA11 NSP3 in mammalian cells
Depositing lab: Takeshi Kobayashi. Publication: Entirely plasmid-based reverse genetics system for rotaviruses. Kanai Y, Komoto S, Kawagishi T, Nouda R, Nagasawa N, Onishi M, Matsuura Y, Taniguchi K, Kobayashi T. Proc Natl Acad Sci U S A. 2017 Jan 30. pii: 201618424. doi: 10.1073/pnas.1618424114. PubMed 28137864.
Backbone
  Vector backbone: p3E5
  Backbone size w/o insert (bp): 3074
  Total vector size (bp): 4179
  Vector type: Mammalian Expression
Growth in bacteria
  Bacterial resistance: Ampicillin, 100 μg/mL
  Growth temperature: 37°C
  Growth strain: DH5alpha
  Copy number: High Copy
Gene/Insert
  Gene/Insert name: Rotavirus SA11 NSP3
  Species: Rotavirus SA11
  Insert size (bp): 1059
  GenBank ID: LC178572
  Promoter: T7 promotor
  Cloning method: Gibson Cloning
  Sequencing primers: 5′ T7 forward CTGTGGATAACCGTATTACCG; 3′ T7 terminal GCTAGTTATTGCTCAGCGG
Terms and licenses: Academic/Nonprofit Terms; Industry Terms: Not Available to Industry
How to cite: pT7-NSP3SA11 was a gift from Takeshi Kobayashi (Addgene plasmid # 89170 ; http://n2t.net/addgene:89170 ; RRID:Addgene_89170)
